>Addgene plasmid #60674 | pBUN279 | addgene partial sequence | sequence record 101609 | AmpSeq-F 5'-ctcatgagcggatacatatttgaa-3'
AATAACAATAGGGGTTCCGCGCACATTTCCCCGAAAAGTGCCACCTGNACGTCTAAGAAACCATTATTAT
CATGACATTAACCTATAAAAATAGGCGTATCACGAGGCCCTTTCGTCTTCAAGAATTCGCGGCCGCAATT
AACCCTCACTAAAGGGATCTTAATTAAGGATCCTGATCAGGCGCCTTAATTAAGATCCCTATAGTGAGTC
GTATTATGCGGCCGCGAATTCTCATGTTTGACCGCTTATCATCGGATCCCCGAGGATAATTCGGCTTCGG
ATCACACCGATCTCCTGCAACCGGCGAACGCGTCCGTGGCACGTCGACGGAGCTATCCCGACCATCTCGG
CCAGCGCACTGCTGGGTATGCGTGCATCGTCGTGCAACGCCAGCAAAATGCGGCGGTCGATGTCGTCGAG
GTCGCGGGCCCGAACATCCTTCGGCGAACCGGGCGTTTGGACGCCCGTGATCGATGATCCTTCACTCACG
GCACAATCCTAACGAATTTTCGACACAGATATTGCTCACATTTCGAAGGTTCTTCACACTTAGAGGTGAC
ATTACCCCTTCTGAAGGAGCGATCATGCTCGTCGGAATCCCGACCGAGATCAAGAACAACGAGTACCGGG
TCGCCATCACCCCGGCTGGTGTGGTAGAGCTGACCCGCAAGAGGTCACGAGGTGATCATCCAGGCCGGT
