[The description below was written by a language model from this plasmid's Addgene catalogue record.]
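Description:
pBUN279 is an E. coli–Mycobacterium integration-proficient shuttle vector built on the pYUB412 backbone, with a recorded total size of about 10.1 kb. It is propagated as a plasmid in E. coli under ampicillin selection; the copy number is listed as unknown. In mycobacteria it is not meant to replicate autonomously. Instead, as stated in its purpose, it inserts into the host chromosome at the mycobacteriophage L5 attB site. This is the site-specific recombination system phage L5 uses for lysogeny, and it generally gives stable, single-copy integration of the cloned DNA. No feature table accompanies the record, so the integrase and attachment elements, the E. coli origin and any marker used to select mycobacterial integrants are not itemised.

The insert is the ald gene of Mycobacterium smegmatis, encoding L-alanine dehydrogenase, cloned as a fragment with EcoRI sites at both ends, both of which were preserved. The record does not state the insert's size or orientation. It also does not say which promoter drives ald, so whether expression depends on native upstream sequence carried on the fragment or on a vector element cannot be determined from the available information.

The stated use is to integrate the M. smegmatis ald gene into a mycobacterial genome. The associated study examined the requirement for Ald in using alanine as a sole nitrogen source and in sustained anaerobic growth. A single-copy integrating ald construct fits naturally with genetic complementation or gene restoration experiments in that context, although the record does not spell out the specific experiment.
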