Addgene plasmid #60674: pBUN279
Purpose: integration of M. smegmatis ald gene in Mycobacterium using mycobacteriophage L5 attB site
Depositing lab: Raul Barletta. Depositing organization: University of Nebraska at Lincoln. Publication: Mycobacterium smegmatis L-alanine dehydrogenase (Ald) is required for proficient utilization of alanine as a sole nitrogen source and sustained anaerobic growth. Feng Z, Caceres NE, Sarath G, Barletta RG. J Bacteriol. 2002 Sep;184(18):5001-10. PubMed 12193615.
Backbone
  Vector backbone: pYUB412
  Backbone manufacturer: Pavelka and Jacobs, PMID 10438745
  Total vector size (bp): 10100
  Vector type: E.coli-Mycobacterium integration-proficient vector
Growth in bacteria
  Bacterial resistance: Ampicillin, 100 μg/mL
  Growth temperature: 37°C
  Growth strain: DH5alpha
  Copy number: Unknown
Gene/Insert
  Gene/Insert name: ald (alt name: L-Alanine Dehydrogenase)
  Species: M. smegmatis
  GenBank ID: AF304867
  Cloning method: Restriction Enzyme; 5′ cloning site EcoRI (not destroyed); 3′ cloning site EcoRI (not destroyed)
  Sequencing primers: 5′ unknown
Terms and licenses: Academic/Nonprofit Terms; Industry Terms: Not Available to Industry
How to cite: pBUN279 was a gift from Raul Barletta (Addgene plasmid # 60674 ; http://n2t.net/addgene:60674 ; RRID:Addgene_60674)
